>Addgene plasmid #242653 | pCMV-ABE8.8m-VRQR-P2A-EGFP (BKS971) | addgene full sequence | sequence record 488991 | Addgene NGS Result
ATATGCCAAGTACGCCCCCTATTGACGTCAATGACGGTAAATGGCCCGCCTGGCATTATGCCCAGTACAT
GACCTTATGGGACTTTCCTACTTGGCAGTACATCTACGTATTAGTCATCGCTATTACCATGGTGATGCGG
TTTTGGCAGTACATCAATGGGCGTGGATAGCGGTTTGACTCACGGGGATTTCCAAGTCTCCACCCCATTG
ACGTCAATGGGAGTTTGTTTTGGCACCAAAATCAACGGGACTTTCCAAAATGTCGTAACAACTCCGCCCC
ATTGACGCAAATGGGCGGTAGGCGTGTACGGTGGGAGGTCTATATAAGCAGAGCTGGTTTAGTGAACCGT
CAGATCCGCTAGAGATCCGCGGCCGCTAATACGACTCACTATAGGGAGAGCCGCCACCATGAAACGGACA
GCCGACGGAAGCGAGTTCGAGTCACCAAAGAAGAAGCGGAAAGTCTCTGAGGTGGAGTTTTCCCACGAGT
ACTGGATGAGACATGCCCTGACCCTGGCCAAGAGGGCACGCGATGAGAGGGAGGTGCCTGTGGGAGCCGT
GCTGGTGCTGAACAATAGAGTGATCGGCGAGGGCTGGAACAGAGCCATCGGCCTGCACGACCCAACAGCC
CATGCCGAAATTATGGCCCTGAGACAGGGCGGCCTGGTCATGCAGAACTACAGACTGATCGACGCCACCC
TGTACGTGACATTCGAGCCTTGCGTGATGTGCGCCGGCGCCATGATCCACTCTAGGATCGGCCGCGTGGT
GTTTGGCGTGAGGAACGCAAAAACCGGCGCCGCAGGCTCCCTGATGGACGTGCTGCACCACCCCGGCATG
AATCACCGCGTCGAAATTACCGAGGGAATCCTGGCAGATGAATGTGCCGCCCTGCTGTGCAGATTCTTTC
GGATGCCTAGAAGAGTGTTCAATGCTCAGAAGAAGGCCCAGAGCTCCACCGACTCCGGAGGATCTAGCGG
AGGCTCCTCTGGCTCTGAGACACCTGGCACAAGCGAGAGCGCAACACCTGAAAGCAGCGGGGGCAGCAGC
GGGGGGTCAGACAAGAAGTACAGCATCGGCCTGGCCATCGGCACCAACTCTGTGGGCTGGGCCGTGATCA
CCGACGAGTACAAGGTGCCCAGCAAGAAATTCAAGGTGCTGGGCAACACCGACCGGCACAGCATCAAGAA
GAACCTGATCGGAGCCCTGCTGTTCGACAGCGGCGAAACAGCCGAGGCCACCCGGCTGAAGAGAACCGCC
AGAAGAAGATACACCAGACGGAAGAACCGGATCTGCTATCTGCAAGAGATCTTCAGCAACGAGATGGCCA
AGGTGGACGACAGCTTCTTCCACAGACTGGAAGAGTCCTTCCTGGTGGAAGAGGATAAGAAGCACGAGCG
GCACCCCATCTTCGGCAACATCGTGGACGAGGTGGCCTACCACGAGAAGTACCCCACCATCTACCACCTG
AGAAAGAAACTGGTGGACAGCACCGACAAGGCCGACCTGCGGCTGATCTATCTGGCCCTGGCCCACATGA
TCAAGTTCCGGGGCCACTTCCTGATCGAGGGCGACCTGAACCCCGACAACAGCGACGTGGACAAGCTGTT
CATCCAGCTGGTGCAGACCTACAACCAGCTGTTCGAGGAAAACCCCATCAACGCCAGCGGCGTGGACGCC
AAGGCCATCCTGTCTGCCAGACTGAGCAAGAGCAGACGGCTGGAAAATCTGATCGCCCAGCTGCCCGGCG
AGAAGAAGAATGGCCTGTTCGGAAACCTGATTGCCCTGAGCCTGGGCCTGACCCCCAACTTCAAGAGCAA
CTTCGACCTGGCCGAGGATGCCAAACTGCAGCTGAGCAAGGACACCTACGACGACGACCTGGACAACCTG
CTGGCCCAGATCGGCGACCAGTACGCCGACCTGTTTCTGGCCGCCAAGAACCTGTCCGACGCCATCCTGC
TGAGCGACATCCTGAGAGTGAACACCGAGATCACCAAGGCCCCCCTGAGCGCCTCTATGATCAAGAGATA
CGACGAGCACCACCAGGACCTGACCCTGCTGAAAGCTCTCGTGCGGCAGCAGCTGCCTGAGAAGTACAAA
GAGATTTTCTTCGACCAGAGCAAGAACGGCTACGCCGGCTACATTGACGGCGGAGCCAGCCAGGAAGAGT
TCTACAAGTTCATCAAGCCCATCCTGGAAAAGATGGACGGCACCGAGGAACTGCTCGTGAAGCTGAACAG
AGAGGACCTGCTGCGGAAGCAGCGGACCTTCGACAACGGCAGCATCCCCCACCAGATCCACCTGGGAGAG
CTGCACGCCATTCTGCGGCGGCAGGAAGATTTTTACCCATTCCTGAAGGACAACCGGGAAAAGATCGAGA
AGATCCTGACCTTCCGCATCCCCTACTACGTGGGCCCTCTGGCCAGGGGAAACAGCAGATTCGCCTGGAT
GACCAGAAAGAGCGAGGAAACCATCACCCCCTGGAACTTCGAGGAAGTGGTGGACAAGGGCGCTTCCGCC
CAGAGCTTCATCGAGCGGATGACCAACTTCGATAAGAACCTGCCCAACGAGAAGGTGCTGCCCAAGCACA
GCCTGCTGTACGAGTACTTCACCGTGTATAACGAGCTGACCAAAGTGAAATACGTGACCGAGGGAATGAG
AAAGCCCGCCTTCCTGAGCGGCGAGCAGAAAAAGGCCATCGTGGACCTGCTGTTCAAGACCAACCGGAAA
GTGACCGTGAAGCAGCTGAAAGAGGACTACTTCAAGAAAATCGAGTGCTTCGACTCCGTGGAAATCTCCG
GCGTGGAAGATCGGTTCAACGCCTCCCTGGGCACATACCACGATCTGCTGAAAATTATCAAGGACAAGGA
CTTCCTGGACAATGAGGAAAACGAGGACATTCTGGAAGATATCGTGCTGACCCTGACACTGTTTGAGGAC
AGAGAGATGATCGAGGAACGGCTGAAAACCTATGCCCACCTGTTCGACGACAAAGTGATGAAGCAGCTGA
AGCGGCGGAGATACACCGGCTGGGGCAGGCTGAGCCGGAAGCTGATCAACGGCATCCGGGACAAGCAGTC
CGGCAAGACAATCCTGGATTTCCTGAAGTCCGACGGCTTCGCCAACAGAAACTTCATGCAGCTGATCCAC
GACGACAGCCTGACCTTTAAAGAGGACATCCAGAAAGCCCAGGTGTCCGGCCAGGGCGATAGCCTGCACG
AGCACATTGCCAATCTGGCCGGCAGCCCCGCCATTAAGAAGGGCATCCTGCAGACAGTGAAGGTGGTGGA
CGAGCTCGTGAAAGTGATGGGCCGGCACAAGCCCGAGAACATCGTGATCGAAATGGCCAGAGAGAACCAG
ACCACCCAGAAGGGACAGAAGAACAGCCGCGAGAGAATGAAGCGGATCGAAGAGGGCATCAAAGAGCTGG
GCAGCCAGATCCTGAAAGAACACCCCGTGGAAAACACCCAGCTGCAGAACGAGAAGCTGTACCTGTACTA
CCTGCAGAATGGGCGGGATATGTACGTGGACCAGGAACTGGACATCAACCGGCTGTCCGACTACGATGTG
GACCATATCGTGCCTCAGAGCTTTCTGAAGGACGACTCCATCGACAACAAGGTGCTGACCAGAAGCGACA
AGAACCGGGGCAAGAGCGACAACGTGCCCTCCGAAGAGGTCGTGAAGAAGATGAAGAACTACTGGCGGCA
GCTGCTGAACGCCAAGCTGATTACCCAGAGAAAGTTCGACAATCTGACCAAGGCCGAGAGAGGCGGCCTG
AGCGAACTGGATAAGGCCGGCTTCATCAAGAGACAGCTGGTGGAAACCCGGCAGATCACAAAGCACGTGG
CACAGATCCTGGACTCCCGGATGAACACTAAGTACGACGAGAATGACAAGCTGATCCGGGAAGTGAAAGT
GATCACCCTGAAGTCCAAGCTGGTGTCCGATTTCCGGAAGGATTTCCAGTTTTACAAAGTGCGCGAGATC
AACAACTACCACCACGCCCACGACGCCTACCTGAACGCCGTCGTGGGAACCGCCCTGATCAAAAAGTACC
CTAAGCTGGAAAGCGAGTTCGTGTACGGCGACTACAAGGTGTACGACGTGCGGAAGATGATCGCCAAGAG
CGAGCAGGAAATCGGCAAGGCTACCGCCAAGTACTTCTTCTACAGCAACATCATGAACTTTTTCAAGACC
GAGATTACCCTGGCCAACGGCGAGATCCGGAAGCGGCCTCTGATCGAGACAAACGGCGAAACCGGGGAGA
TCGTGTGGGATAAGGGCCGGGATTTTGCCACCGTGCGGAAAGTGCTGAGCATGCCCCAAGTGAATATCGT
GAAAAAGACCGAGGTGCAGACAGGCGGCTTCAGCAAAGAGTCTATCCTGCCCAAGAGGAACAGCGATAAG
CTGATCGCCAGAAAGAAGGACTGGGACCCTAAGAAGTACGGCGGCTTCGTGAGCCCCACCGTGGCCTATT
CTGTGCTGGTGGTGGCCAAAGTGGAAAAGGGCAAGTCCAAGAAACTGAAGAGTGTGAAAGAGCTGCTGGG
GATCACCATCATGGAAAGAAGCAGCTTCGAGAAGAATCCCATCGACTTTCTGGAAGCCAAGGGCTACAAA
GAAGTGAAAAAGGACCTGATCATCAAGCTGCCTAAGTACTCCCTGTTCGAGCTGGAAAACGGCCGGAAGA
GAATGCTGGCCTCTGCCAGAGAACTGCAGAAGGGAAACGAACTGGCCCTGCCCTCCAAATATGTGAACTT
CCTGTACCTGGCCAGCCACTATGAGAAGCTGAAGGGCTCCCCCGAGGATAATGAGCAGAAACAGCTGTTT
GTGGAACAGCACAAGCACTACCTGGACGAGATCATCGAGCAGATCAGCGAGTTCTCCAAGAGAGTGATCC
TGGCCGACGCTAATCTGGACAAAGTGCTGTCCGCCTACAACAAGCACCGGGATAAGCCCATCAGAGAGCA
GGCCGAGAATATCATCCACCTGTTTACCCTGACCAATCTGGGAGCCCCTGCCGCCTTCAAGTACTTTGAC
ACCACCATCGACCGGAAGCAGTACAGAAGCACCAAAGAGGTGCTGGACGCCACCCTGATCCACCAGAGCA
TCACCGGCCTGTACGAGACACGGATCGACCTGTCTCAGCTGGGAGGTGACTCTGGCGGCTCAAAAAGAAC
CGCCGACGGCAGCGAATTCGAGCCCAAGAAGAAGAGGAAAGTCGGAAGCGGAGCTACTAACTTCAGCCTG
CTGAAGCAGGCTGGAGACGTGGAGGAGAACCCTGGACCTATGGTGAGCAAGGGCGAGGAGCTGTTCACCG
GGGTGGTGCCCATCCTGGTCGAGCTGGACGGCGACGTAAACGGCCACAAGTTCAGCGTGTCCGGCGAGGG
CGAGGGCGATGCCACCTACGGCAAGCTGACCCTGAAGTTCATCTGCACCACCGGCAAGCTGCCCGTGCCC
TGGCCCACCCTCGTGACCACCCTGACCTATGGAGTGCAGTGCTTCAGCCGCTACCCCGACCACATGAAGC
AGCACGACTTCTTCAAGTCCGCCATGCCCGAAGGCTACGTCCAGGAGCGCACCATCTTCTTCAAGGACGA
CGGCAACTACAAGACCCGCGCCGAGGTGAAGTTCGAGGGCGACACCCTGGTGAACCGCATCGAGCTGAAG
GGCATCGACTTCAAGGAGGACGGCAACATCCTGGGGCACAAGCTGGAGTACAACTACAACAGCCACAACG
TCTATATCATGGCCGACAAGCAGAAGAACGGCATCAAGGTGAACTTCAAGATCCGCCACAACATCGAGGA
CGGCAGCGTGCAGCTCGCCGACCACTACCAGCAGAACACCCCCATCGGCGACGGCCCCGTGCTGCTGCCC
GACAACCACTACCTGAGCACCCAGTCCGCCCTGAGCAAAGACCCCAACGAGAAGCGCGATCACATGGTCC
TGCTGGAGTTCGTGACCGCCGCCGGGATCACTCTCGGCATGGACGAGCTGTACAAGTCTGGTGGTTCTCC
CAAGAAGAAGAGGAAAGTCTAACCGGTCATCATCACCATCACCATTGAGTTTAAACCCGCTGATCAGCCT
CGACTGTGCCTTCTAGTTGCCAGCCATCTGTTGTTTGCCCCTCCCCCGTGCCTTCCTTGACCCTGGAAGG
TGCCACTCCCACTGTCCTTTCCTAATAAAATGAGGAAATTGCATCGCATTGTCTGAGTAGGTGTCATTCT
ATTCTGGGGGGTGGGGTGGGGCAGGACAGCAAGGGGGAGGATTGGGAAGACAATAGCAGGCATGCTGGGG
ATGCGGTGGGCTCTATGGCTTCTGAGGCGGAAAGAACCAGCTGGGGCTCGATACCGTCGACCTCTAGCTA
GAGCTTGGCGTAATCATGGTCATAGCTGTTTCCTGTGTGAAATTGTTATCCGCTCACAATTCCACACAAC
ATACGAGCCGGAAGCATAAAGTGTAAAGCCTAGGGTGCCTAATGAGTGAGCTAACTCACATTAATTGCGT
TGCGCTCACTGCCCGCTTTCCAGTCGGGAAACCTGTCGTGCCAGCTGCATTAATGAATCGGCCAACGCGC
GGGGAGAGGCGGTTTGCGTATTGGGCGCTCTTCCGCTTCCTCGCTCACTGACTCGCTGCGCTCGGTCGTT
CGGCTGCGGCGAGCGGTATCAGCTCACTCAAAGGCGGTAATACGGTTATCCACAGAATCAGGGGATAACG
CAGGAAAGAACATGTGAGCAAAAGGCCAGCAAAAGGCCAGGAACCGTAAAAAGGCCGCGTTGCTGGCGTT
TTTCCATAGGCTCCGCCCCCCTGACGAGCATCACAAAAATCGACGCTCAAGTCAGAGGTGGCGAAACCCG
ACAGGACTATAAAGATACCAGGCGTTTCCCCCTGGAAGCTCCCTCGTGCGCTCTCCTGTTCCGACCCTGC
CGCTTACCGGATACCTGTCCGCCTTTCTCCCTTCGGGAAGCGTGGCGCTTTCTCATAGCTCACGCTGTAG
GTATCTCAGTTCGGTGTAGGTCGTTCGCTCCAAGCTGGGCTGTGTGCACGAACCCCCCGTTCAGCCCGAC
CGCTGCGCCTTATCCGGTAACTATCGTCTTGAGTCCAACCCGGTAAGACACGACTTATCGCCACTGGCAG
CAGCCACTGGTAACAGGATTAGCAGAGCGAGGTATGTAGGCGGTGCTACAGAGTTCTTGAAGTGGTGGCC
TAACTACGGCTACACTAGAAGAACAGTATTTGGTATCTGCGCTCTGCTGAAGCCAGTTACCTTCGGAAAA
AGAGTTGGTAGCTCTTGATCCGGCAAACAAACCACCGCTGGTAGCGGTGGTTTTTTTGTTTGCAAGCAGC
AGATTACGCGCAGAAAAAAAGGATCTCAAGAAGATCCTTTGATCTTTTCTACGGGGTCTGACACTCAGTG
GAACGAAAACTCACGTTAAGGGATTTTGGTCATGAGATTATCAAAAAGGATCTTCACCTAGATCCTTTTA
AATTAAAAATGAAGTTTTAAATCAATCTAAAGTATATATGAGTAAACTTGGTCTGACAGTTACCAATGCT
TAATCAGTGAGGCACCTATCTCAGCGATCTGTCTATTTCGTTCATCCATAGTTGCCTGACTCCCCGTCGT
GTAGATAACTACGATACGGGAGGGCTTACCATCTGGCCCCAGTGCTGCAATGATACCGCGAGACCCACGC
TCACCGGCTCCAGATTTATCAGCAATAAACCAGCCAGCCGGAAGGGCCGAGCGCAGAAGTGGTCCTGCAA
CTTTATCCGCCTCCATCCAGTCTATTAATTGTTGCCGGGAAGCTAGAGTAAGTAGTTCGCCAGTTAATAG
TTTGCGCAACGTTGTTGCCATTGCTACAGGCATCGTGGTGTCACGCTCGTCGTTTGGTATGGCTTCATTC
AGCTCCGGTTCCCAACGATCAAGGCGAGTTACATGATCCCCCATGTTGTGCAAAAAAGCGGTTAGCTCCT
TCGGTCCTCCGATCGTTGTCAGAAGTAAGTTGGCCGCAGTGTTATCACTCATGGTTATGGCAGCACTGCA
TAATTCTCTTACTGTCATGCCATCCGTAAGATGCTTTTCTGTGACTGGTGAGTACTCAACCAAGTCATTC
TGAGAATAGTGTATGCGGCGACCGAGTTGCTCTTGCCCGGCGTCAATACGGGATAATACCGCGCCACATA
GCAGAACTTTAAAAGTGCTCATCATTGGAAAACGTTCTTCGGGGCGAAAACTCTCAAGGATCTTACCGCT
GTTGAGATCCAGTTCGATGTAACCCACTCGTGCACCCAACTGATCTTCAGCATCTTTTACTTTCACCAGC
GTTTCTGGGTGAGCAAAAACAGGAAGGCAAAATGCCGCAAAAAAGGGAATAAGGGCGACACGGAAATGTT
GAATACTCATACTCTTCCTTTTTCAATATTATTGAAGCATTTATCAGGGTTATTGTCTCATGAGCGGATA
CATATTTGAATGTATTTAGAAAAATAAACAAATAGGGGTTCCGCGCACATTTCCCCGAAAAGTGCCACCT
GACGTCGACGGATCGGGAGATCGATCTCCCGATCCCCTAGGGTCGACTCTCAGTACAATCTGCTCTGATG
CCGCATAGTTAAGCCAGTATCTGCTCCCTGCTTGTGTGTTGGAGGTCGCTGAGTAGTGCGCGAGCAAAAT
TTAAGCTACAACAAGGCAAGGCTTGACCGACAATTGCATGAAGAATCTGCTTAGGGTTAGGCGTTTTGCG
CTGCTTCGCGATGTACGGGCCAGATATACGCGTTGACATTGATTATTGACTAGTTATTAATAGTAATCAA
TTACGGGGTCATTAGTTCATAGCCCATATATGGAGTTCCGCGTTACATAACTTACGGTAAATGGCCCGCC
TGGCTGACCGCCCAACGACCCCCGCCCATTGACGTCAATAATGACGTATGTTCCCATAGTAACGCCAATA
GGGACTTTCCATTGACGTCAATGGGTGGAGTATTTACGGTAAACTGCCCACTTGGCAGTACATCAAGTGT
ATC
Features (pLannotate 1.2.2; 18 found; start..end, strand, type, name):
    132..335     +  promoter       CMV promoter: human cytomegalovirus (CMV) immediate early promoter
    377..395     +  promoter       T7 promoter: promoter for bacteriophage T7 RNA polymerase
    466..960     +  CDS            tadA: TADA_ECOLI - Also known as yfhC. Experimental evidence at protein level: Swiss-Prot protein existence level 1. Catalyzes the deamination of adenosine to inosine at the wobble position 34 of tRNA(Arg2). Essential for cell viability. From Escherichia coli (strain K12).
   1060..2661    +  CDS            dCas9(N): N-terminal portion of catalytically inactive Streptococcus pyogenes dCas9 carrying the D10A mutation (Zetsche et al., 2015)
   2662..5156    +  CDS            Cas9(C) (fragment): C-terminal portion of Streptococcus pyogenes Cas9 (Zetsche et al., 2015)
   5290..6006    +  CDS            EGFP: EGFP is a basic (constitutively fluorescent) green fluorescent protein published in 1996, derived from Aequorea victoria. It is reported to be a rapidly-maturing weak dimer with moderate acid sensitivity.
   6094..6318    +  polyA_signal   bGH poly(A) signal: bovine growth hormone polyadenylation signal
   6322..6343    +  promoter       SV40 promoter (fragment): SV40 enhancer and early promoter
   6348..6364    +  misc_feature   MCS (fragment): pBluescript multiple cloning site
   6413..6429    -  protein_bind   lac operator: The lac repressor binds to the lac operator to inhibit transcription in E. coli. This inhibition can be relieved by adding lactose or isopropyl-β-D-thiogalactopyranoside (IPTG). lac repressor encoded by lacI
   6437..6467    -  promoter       lac promoter: promoter for the E. coli lac operon
   6482..6503    -  protein_bind   CAP binding site: CAP binding activates transcription in the presence of cAMP. E. coli catabolite activator protein
   6516..6608    -  CDS            lacI (fragment): lac repressor; lacI; The lac repressor binds to the lac operator to inhibit transcription in E. coli. This inhibition can be relieved by adding lactose or isopropyl-β-D-thiogalactopyranoside (IPTG).
   6791..7379    -  rep_origin     ori: high-copy-number ColE1/pMB1/pBR322/pUC origin of replication
   7550..8410    -  CDS            AmpR: β-lactamase; bla; confers resistance to ampicillin, carbenicillin, and related antibiotics
   8411..8515    -  promoter       AmpR promoter: bla
   8586..8630    -  misc_feature   bom (fragment): basis of mobility region from pBR322
   8785..131     +  enhancer       CMV enhancer (across the origin): human cytomegalovirus immediate early enhancer
