[The description below was written by a language model from this plasmid's Addgene catalogue record and pLannotate feature annotations shown in this document.]
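Description:
pCMV-ABE8.8m-VRQR-P2A-EGFP (BKS971) is a 9,033 nt mammalian expression plasmid encoding a human codon-optimized adenine (A-to-G) base editor. It was built by Gibson cloning into the pCMV_ABEmax_P2A_GFP backbone. It is propagated in E. coli as a high-copy plasmid through a ColE1/pUC-type origin and selected with ampicillin via the β-lactamase gene. Short remnants of lac regulatory elements, an SV40 promoter fragment and a pBR322 bom fragment are also annotated, and these appear to be backbone carryover rather than functional parts. No mammalian selection marker is annotated.

The payload is a single open reading frame driven by the CMV immediate-early enhancer and promoter. A T7 promoter sits just upstream of the coding sequence and could support in vitro transcription, and the transcript is terminated by the bGH polyadenylation signal. The editor consists of an E. coli TadA-derived deaminase domain carrying the ABE8.8 mutations, fused to an SpCas9 D10A nickase bearing the VRQR substitutions (D1135V/G1218R/R1335Q/T1337R). These substitutions change the PAM preference of SpCas9. The annotation software splits the Cas9 coding region into N- and C-terminal pieces and labels the first "dCas9", but the record describes one continuous nickase. Bipartite nuclear localization signals flank the fusion, and a 3xFLAG tag follows at the C terminus. A P2A peptide then links EGFP, which is released as a separate protein, so green fluorescence marks cells expressing the editor.

No guide RNA cassette is annotated, so a guide would have to be supplied separately. The associated publication concerns a bespoke base editor for treating a severe vascular disease in mice.
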