Addgene plasmid #242653: pCMV-ABE8.8m-VRQR-P2A-EGFP (BKS971)
Purpose: CMV promoter expression plasmid for human codon optimized ABE8.8m A-to-G base editor with nVRQR(D10A) and P2A-EGFP
Depositing lab: Benjamin Kleinstiver. Depositing organization: Massachusetts General Hospital. Publication: Treatment of a severe vascular disease using a bespoke CRISPR-Cas9 base editor in mice. Alves CRR, Das S, Krishnan V, Ha LL, Fox LR, Stutzman HE, Shamber CE, Kalailingam P, McCarthy S, Lino Cardenas CL, Fong CE, Imai T, Mitra S, Yun S, Wood RK, Benning FMC, Roh K, Lawton J, Kim N, Silverstein RA, Ferreira da Silva J, de la Cruz D, Richa R, Xie J, Gray-Edwards HL, Malhotra R, Chung DY, Chao LH, Tsai SQ, Maguire CA, Lindsay ME, Kleinstiver BP, Musolino PL. Nat Biomed Eng. 2025 Sep 11:10.1038/s41551-025-01499-1. doi: 10.1038/s41551-025-01499-1. PubMed 40935887.
Backbone
  Vector backbone: pCMV_ABEmax_P2A_GFP (Addgene Plasmid #112101)
  Vector type: Mammalian Expression, CRISPR
Growth in bacteria
  Bacterial resistance: Ampicillin, 100 μg/mL
  Growth temperature: 37°C
  Growth strain: DH5alpha
  Copy number: High Copy
Gene/Insert
  Gene/Insert name: pCMV-ABE8.8m-SpCas9-VRQR-P2A-EGFP (alt names: BKS971; ABE8.8m-VRQR)
  Species: Synthetic
  Mutation: ABE8.8 mutations in TadA, VRQR mutations in SpCas9(D1135V/G1218R/R1335Q/T1337R)
  Promoter: CMV and T7
  Tag / fusion protein: BPNLS (N terminal on insert); BPNLS-3xFLAG-P2A-EGFP (C terminal on insert)
  Cloning method: Gibson Cloning
  Sequencing primers: 5′ oBK6928-CCAAGTCTCCACCCCATTGACG; 3′ oBK219-GGGAGTGGCACCTTCCAGGGTC
Terms and licenses: Academic/Nonprofit Terms; Industry Terms: Not Available to Industry
How to cite: pCMV-ABE8.8m-VRQR-P2A-EGFP (BKS971) was a gift from Benjamin Kleinstiver (Addgene plasmid # 242653 ; http://n2t.net/addgene:242653 ; RRID:Addgene_242653)
